Addgene plasmid #138720: pPD178 ZF158x1_EYFP
Purpose: EYFP reporter vector for the ZF158x1 promoter
Depositing lab: Joshua Leonard. Depositing organization: Northwestern University. Publication: The COMET toolkit for composing customizable genetic programs in mammalian cells. Donahue PS, Draut JW, Muldoon JJ, Edelstein HI, Bagheri N, Leonard JN. Nat Commun. 2020 Feb 7;11(1):779. doi: 10.1038/s41467-019-14147-5. PubMed 32034124.
Backbone
  Vector backbone: pPD152 Reporter Template v2
  Vector type: Mammalian Expression, Synthetic Biology
Growth in bacteria
  Bacterial resistance: Ampicillin, 100 μg/mL
  Growth temperature: 37°C
  Growth strain: DH5alpha
  Copy number: High Copy
Gene/Insert
  Gene/Insert name: ZF158x1
  Species: Synthetic
  Promoter: ZF158x1
  Cloning method: Restriction Enzyme; 5′ cloning site BglII (not destroyed); 3′ cloning site NheI (not destroyed)
  Sequencing primers: 5′ CGACACGGAAATGTTGAATAC; 3′ TAGAAGGCACAGTCGAGG
Terms and licenses: Academic/Nonprofit Terms; Industry Terms: Not Available to Industry
Depositor comments: Leonard Lab plasmid reference number: L1401
How to cite: pPD178 ZF158x1_EYFP was a gift from Joshua Leonard (Addgene plasmid # 138720 ; http://n2t.net/addgene:138720 ; RRID:Addgene_138720)
