[The description below was written by a language model from this plasmid's Addgene catalogue record and pLannotate feature annotations shown in this document.]
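Description:
pPD178 ZF158x1_EYFP is a 4.2 kb mammalian expression reporter plasmid from the COMET synthetic biology toolkit, built on the pPD152 Reporter Template v2 backbone. It is propagated in E. coli as a high-copy plasmid through a ColE1/pUC-type origin and selected with ampicillin via the β-lactamase gene and its native promoter. An f1 phage origin is also present.

The payload is a synthetic inducible promoter, ZF158x1, cloned between BglII and NheI sites that remain intact, placed upstream of an EYFP coding sequence that is terminated by the bovine growth hormone polyadenylation signal. The annotation detects a fragment of a minimal TATA-box promoter just before EYFP. The name suggests a single binding site for a zinc-finger domain designated ZF158 placed ahead of this minimal core, although the binding site itself is not annotated in the feature table. Such an arrangement gives low basal transcription, so that yellow fluorescence reports recruitment of a cognate zinc-finger transcription factor supplied in trans.

Downstream of the reporter lie an SV40 early promoter, only a short fragment of a bleomycin-family resistance gene, and an SV40 poly(A) signal. The plasmid therefore does not appear to carry an intact mammalian selection marker, which suggests use by transient transfection. The lac promoter/operator, CAP site, lacI fragment and RSF origin fragment appear to be backbone remnants with no evident role in the design. The stated purpose is to serve as the EYFP readout for activity at the ZF158x1 promoter when characterising or composing engineered genetic programs in mammalian cells.
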