Features (pLannotate 1.2.2; 17 found; start..end, strand, type, name):
    129..717     -  rep_origin     ori: high-copy-number ColE1/pMB1/pBR322/pUC origin of replication
    888..1748    -  CDS            AmpR: β-lactamase; bla; confers resistance to ampicillin, carbenicillin, and related antibiotics
   1749..1853    -  promoter       AmpR promoter: bla
   1926..1942    +  promoter       minP (fragment): minimal TATA-box promoter with low basal activity
   1984..2700    +  CDS            EYFP: EYFP is a basic (constitutively fluorescent) green/yellow fluorescent protein published in 1996, derived from Aequorea victoria. It is reported to be a very rapidly-maturing weak dimer with high acid sensitivity.
   2754..2865    +  polyA_signal   bGH poly(A) signal: bovine growth hormone polyadenylation signal
   2982..3003    +  promoter       SV40 promoter (fragment): SV40 enhancer and early promoter
   3024..3452    +  rep_origin     f1 ori (sequence partly withheld): f1 bacteriophage origin of replication; arrow indicates direction of (+) strand synthesis
   3457..3479    +  promoter       SV40 promoter (fragment): SV40 enhancer and early promoter
   3480..3671    +  promoter       SV40 promoter: SV40 early promoter
   3698..3796    +  CDS            ble (fragment): BLE_KLEPN - Experimental evidence at protein level: Swiss-Prot protein existence level 1. Binding protein with a strong affinity to the bleomycin family of antibiotics. Binds to CL990; an antimitotic-antibiotic compound. From Klebsiella pneumoniae.
   3791..3912    +  polyA_signal   SV40 poly(A) signal: SV40 polyadenylation signal
   3985..4001    -  protein_bind   lac operator: The lac repressor binds to the lac operator to inhibit transcription in E. coli. This inhibition can be relieved by adding lactose or isopropyl-β-D-thiogalactopyranoside (IPTG). lac repressor encoded by lacI
   4009..4039    -  promoter       lac promoter: promoter for the E. coli lac operon
   4054..4075    -  protein_bind   CAP binding site: CAP binding activates transcription in the presence of cAMP. E. coli catabolite activator protein
   4088..4180    -  CDS            lacI (fragment): lac repressor; lacI; The lac repressor binds to the lac operator to inhibit transcription in E. coli. This inhibition can be relieved by adding lactose or isopropyl-β-D-thiogalactopyranoside (IPTG).
   4182..4234    -  rep_origin     RSF ori (fragment): Plasmids containing the RSF 1030 origin of replication can be propagated in E. coli cells that contain additional plasmids with compatible origins.
>Addgene plasmid #138720 | pPD178 ZF158x1_EYFP | addgene full sequence | sequence record 317947 | Addgene NGS Result
GCGGTATCAGCTCACTCAAAGGCGGTAATACGGTTATCCACAGAATCAGGGGATAACGCAGGAAAGAACA
TGTGAGCAAAAGGCCAGCAAAAGGCCAGGAACCGTAAAAAGGCCGCGTTGCTGGCGTTTTTCCATAGGCT
CCGCCCCCCTGACGAGCATCACAAAAATCGACGCTCAAGTCAGAGGTGGCGAAACCCGACAGGACTATAA
AGATACCAGGCGTTTCCCCCTGGAAGCTCCCTCGTGCGCTCTCCTGTTCCGACCCTGCCGCTTACCGGAT
ACCTGTCCGCCTTTCTCCCTTCGGGAAGCGTGGCGCTTTCTCATAGCTCACGCTGTAGGTATCTCAGTTC
GGTGTAGGTCGTTCGCTCCAAGCTGGGCTGTGTGCACGAACCCCCCGTTCAGCCCGACCGCTGCGCCTTA
TCCGGTAACTATCGTCTTGAGTCCAACCCGGTAAGACACGACTTATCGCCACTGGCAGCAGCCACTGGTA
ACAGGATTAGCAGAGCGAGGTATGTAGGCGGTGCTACAGAGTTCTTGAAGTGGTGGCCTAACTACGGCTA
CACTAGAAGAACAGTATTTGGTATCTGCGCTCTGCTGAAGCCAGTTACCTTCGGAAAAAGAGTTGGTAGC
TCTTGATCCGGCAAACAAACCACCGCTGGTAGCGGTGGTTTTTTTGTTTGCAAGCAGCAGATTACGCGCA
GAAAAAAAGGATCTCAAGAAGATCCTTTGATCTTTTCTACGGGGTCTGACGCTCAGTGGAACGAAAACTC
ACGTTAAGGGATTTTGGTCATGAGATTATCAAAAAGGATCTTCACCTAGATCCTTTTAAATTAAAAATGA
AGTTTTAAATCAATCTAAAGTATATATGAGTAAACTTGGTCTGACAGTTACCAATGCTTAATCAGTGAGG
CACCTATCTCAGCGATCTGTCTATTTCGTTCATCCATAGTTGCCTGACTCCCCGTCGTGTAGATAACTAC
GATACGGGAGGGCTTACCATCTGGCCCCAGTGCTGCAATGATACCGCGAGATCCACGCTCACCGGCTCCA
GATTTATCAGCAATAAACCAGCCAGCCGGAAGGGCCGAGCGCAGAAGTGGTCCTGCAACTTTATCCGCCT
CCATCCAGTCTATTAATTGTTGCCGGGAAGCTAGAGTAAGTAGTTCGCCAGTTAATAGTTTGCGCAACGT
TGTTGCCATTGCTACAGGCATCGTGGTGTCACGCTCGTCGTTTGGTATGGCTTCATTCAGCTCCGGTTCC
CAACGATCAAGGCGAGTTACATGATCCCCCATGTTGTGCAAAAAAGCGGTTAGCTCCTTCGGTCCTCCGA
TCGTTGTCAGAAGTAAGTTGGCCGCAGTGTTATCACTCATGGTTATGGCAGCACTGCATAATTCTCTTAC
TGTCATGCCATCCGTAAGATGCTTTTCTGTGACTGGTGAGTACTCAACCAAGTCATTCTGAGAATAGTGT
ATGCGGCGACCGAGTTGCTCTTGCCCGGCGTCAATACGGGATAATACCGCGCCACATAGCAGAACTTTAA
AAGTGCTCATCATTGGAAAACGTTCTTCGGGGCGAAAACTCTCAAGGATCTTACCGCTGTTGAGATCCAG
TTCGATGTAACCCACTCGTGCACCCAACTGATCTTCAGCATCTTTTACTTTCACCAGCGTTTCTGGGTGA
GCAAAAACAGGAAGGCAAAATGCCGCAAAAAAGGGAATAAGGGCGACACGGAAATGTTGAATACTCATAC
TCTTCCTTTTTCAATATTATTGAAGCATTTATCAGGGTTATTGTCTCATGAGCGGATACATATTTGAATG
TATTTAGAAAAATAAACAAATAGGGGTTCCGCGCACATTTCCCCGAAAAGTGCCACCTGACGTCGACGGA
TCGGGAGATCTGAATTTGTAGATGGAGGATCCCTCTAGAGGGTATATAATGGGGGCCACTAGTCTACTAC
CAGAGCTCATCGCTAGCGCCACCATGGTGAGCAAGGGCGAGGAGCTGTTCACCGGGGTGGTGCCCATCCT
GGTCGAGCTGGACGGCGACGTAAACGGCCACAAGTTCAGCGTGTCCGGCGAGGGCGAGGGCGATGCCACC
TACGGCAAGCTGACCCTGAAGTTCATCTGCACCACCGGCAAGCTGCCCGTGCCCTGGCCCACCCTCGTGA
CCACCTTCGGCTACGGCCTGCAGTGCTTCGCCCGCTACCCCGACCACATGAAGCAGCACGACTTCTTCAA
GTCCGCCATGCCCGAAGGCTACGTCCAGGAGCGCACCATCTTCTTCAAGGACGACGGCAACTACAAGACC
CGCGCCGAGGTGAAGTTCGAGGGCGACACCCTGGTGAACCGCATCGAGCTGAAGGGCATCGACTTCAAGG
AGGACGGCAACATCCTGGGGCACAAGCTGGAGTACAACTACAACAGCCACAACGTCTATATCATGGCCGA
CAAGCAGAAGAACGGCATCAAGGTGAACTTCAAGATCCGCCACAACATCGAGGACGGCAGCGTGCAGCTC
GCCGACCACTACCAGCAGAACACCCCCATCGGCGACGGCCCCGTGCTGCTGCCCGACAACCACTACCTGA
GCTACCAGTCCGCCCTGAGCAAAGACCCCAACGAGAAGCGCGATCACATGGTCCTGCTGGAGTTCGTGAC
CGCCGCCGGGATCACTCTCGGCATGGACGAGCTGTACAAGTAGGCGGCCGCTCGAGTCTAGAGGGCCCGT
TTAAACCCGCTGATCAGCCTCGACTGTGCCTTCTAGTTGCCAGCCATCTGTTGTTTGCCCCTCCCCCGTG
CCTTCCTTGACCCTGGAAGGTGCCACTCCCACTGTCCTTTCCTAATAAAATGAGGAAATTGCATCGCATT
GTCTGAGTAGGTGTCATTCTATTCTGGGGGGTGGGGTGGGGCAGGACAGCAAGGGGGAGGATTGGGAAGT
CAATAGCAGGCATGCTGGGGATGCGGTGGGCTCTATGGCTTCTGAGGCGGAAAGAACCAGCTGGGGCTCT
AGGGGGTATCCCC
[124 nt withheld, positions 3024-3147]
C
[91 nt withheld, positions 3149-3239]
A
[49 nt withheld, positions 3241-3289]
CCTTTGACGTTGGAGTCCACGTTCTTT
[37 nt withheld, positions 3317-3353]
ACCCTATCTCGGTCTATTCTTTTGATTTATAAGGGATTTTGCCGATTTCGGCCTATTGGTTAAAAAATGA
GCTGATTTAACAAAAATTTAACGCGAATTAATTCTGTGGAATGTGTGTCAGTTAGGCTCAATTAGTCAGC
AACCATAGTCCCGCCCCTAACTCCGCCCATCCCGCCCCTAACTCCGCCCAGTTCCGCCCATTCTCCGCCC
CATGGCTGACTAATTTTTTTTATTTATGCAGAGGCCGAGGCCGCCTCTGCCTCTGAGCTATTCCAGAAGT
AGTGAGGAGGCTTTTTTGGAGGCCTAGGCTTTTGCAAAAAGCTCCCGGGAGCTTGTATATCCATTTTCGG
AGGTTGGGCTTCGGAATCGTTTTCCGGGACGCCGGCTGGATGATCCTCCAGCGCGGGGATCTCATGCTGG
AGTTCTTCGCCCACCCCAACTTGTTTATTGCAGCTTATAATGGTTACAAATAAAGCAATAGCATCACAAA
TTTCACAAATAAAGCATTTTTTTCACTGCATTCTAGTTGTGGTTTGTCCAAACTCATCAATGTATCTTAT
CATGTCTGTATACCGTCGACCTCTAGCTAGAGCTTGGCGTAATCATGGTCATAGCTGTTTCCTGTGTGAA
ATTGTTATCCGCTCACAATTCCACACAACATACGAGCCGGAAGCATAAAGTGTAAAGCCTGGGGTGCCTA
ATGAGTGAGCTAACTCACATTAATTGCGTTGCGCTCACTGCCCGCTTTCCAGTCGGGAAACCTGTCGTGC
CAGCTGCATTAATGAATCGGCCAACGCGCGGGGAGAGGCGGTTTGCGTATTGGGCGCTCTTCCGCTTCCT
CGCTCACTGACTCGCTGCGCTCGGTCGTTCGGCTGCGGCGA
