>Addgene plasmid #138720 | pPD178 ZF158x1_EYFP | depositor partial sequence | sequence record 268100 | ZF158x1 promoter
AGATCTGAATTTGTAGATGGAGGATCCCTCTAGAGGGTATATAATGGGGGCCACTAGTCTACTACCAGAG
CTCATCGCTAGC
